Addgene plasmid #29018: pEMS1083
Purpose: Pleiades (Ple) MiniPromoter expression pattern described in Portales-Casamar et al., PNAS, 2010 (PMID: 20807748)
Depositing lab: Elizabeth Simpson. Depositing organization: University of British Columbia. Publication: A regulatory toolbox of MiniPromoters to drive selective expression in the brain. Portales-Casamar E, Swanson DJ, Liu L, de Leeuw CN, Banks KG, Ho Sui SJ, Fulton DL, Ali J, Amirabbasi M, Arenillas DJ, Babyak N, Black SF, Bonaguro RJ, Brauer E, Candido TR, Castellarin M, Chen J, Chen Y, Cheng JC, Chopra V, Docking TR, Dreolini L, D'Souza CA, Flynn EK, Glenn R, Hatakka K, Hearty TG, Imanian B, Jiang S, Khorasan-zadeh S, Komljenovic I, Laprise S, Liao NY, Lim JS, Lithwick S, Liu F, Liu J, Lu M, McConechy M, McLeod AJ, Milisavljevic M, Mis J, O'Connor K, Palma B, Palmquist DL, Schmouth JF, Swanson MI, Tam B, Ticoll A, Turner JL, Varhol R, Vermeulen J, Watkins RF, Wilson G, Wong BK, Wong SH, Wong TY, Yang GS, Ypsilanti AR, Jones SJ, Holt RA, Goldowitz D, Wasserman WW, Simpson EM. Proc Natl Acad Sci U S A. 2010 Sep 21. 107(38):16589-94. 10.1073/pnas.1009158107 PubMed 20807748.
Backbone
  Vector backbone: pEMS1302
  Backbone size w/o insert (bp): 17451
  Vector type: Pleiades Promoter Project [sic, Pleaides Plieades]
Growth in bacteria
  Bacterial resistance: Ampicillin, 100 μg/mL
  Growth temperature: 37°C
  Growth strain: DH5alpha
  Growth instructions: DH10B
  Copy number: High Copy
Gene/Insert
  Gene/Insert name: Ple103 (alt names: HAP1; huntingtin-associated protein 1)
  Species: H. sapiens (human)
  Insert size (bp): 877
  Entrez Gene: HAP1 (a.k.a. HAP2, HIP5, HLP, hHLP1)
  Tag / fusion protein: EGFP-Cre-NLS (C terminal on backbone)
  Cloning method: Restriction Enzyme; 5′ cloning site FseI (unknown if destroyed); 3′ cloning site AscI (unknown if destroyed)
  Sequencing primers: 5′ Unknown
Terms and licenses: Academic/Nonprofit Terms; Industry Terms: Not Available to Industry
How to cite: pEMS1083 was a gift from Elizabeth Simpson (Addgene plasmid # 29018 ; http://n2t.net/addgene:29018 ; RRID:Addgene_29018)
