[The description below was written by a language model from this plasmid's Addgene catalogue record.]
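Description:
pEMS1083 is a Pleiades Promoter Project plasmid built on the large pEMS1302 backbone (about 17.5 kb without insert). It carries the human MiniPromoter Ple103, an 877 bp regulatory element derived from the HAP1 (huntingtin-associated protein 1) locus. The MiniPromoter was inserted by restriction cloning between FseI and AscI sites, although the record does not say whether those sites survive. The plasmid is maintained at high copy in standard E. coli cloning strains under ampicillin selection. No feature table accompanies the entry. The origin of replication, polyadenylation signals and any other elements that account for the backbone's size are therefore not documented here.

The insert is a compact, engineered promoter rather than a coding sequence. It sits upstream of a backbone-encoded EGFP-Cre-NLS reporter, a fusion of green fluorescent protein and Cre recombinase with a nuclear localisation signal. In this arrangement, cells in which Ple103 is active should show nuclear fluorescence. They also express Cre, which can recombine loxP-flanked alleles or reporters and so give a permanent readout of promoter activity.

The stated purpose is to document the expression pattern of this MiniPromoter. It belongs to a toolbox of small human regulatory elements designed to drive selective, region- or cell-type-restricted expression in the brain. The record does not state how the construct is delivered into animals or cells, nor which brain regions or cell types Ple103 labels. For those details the associated publication must be consulted. Distribution is limited to academic and nonprofit users.
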