>Addgene plasmid #29018 | pEMS1083 | addgene partial sequence | sequence record 42318 | CRE-R 5'-gcaaacggacagaagcattt-3'
GATCCCTGAACATGTCCATCAGGTTCTTGCGAACCTCATCACTCGTTGCATCGACCGGTAATGCAGGCAA
ATTTTGGTGTACGGTCAGTAAATTGGATAACTTGTACAGCTCGTCCATGCCGAGAGTGATCCCGGCGGCG
GTCACGAACTCCAGCAGGACCATGTGATCGCGCTTCTCGTTGGGGTCTTTGCTCAGGGCGGACTGGGTGC
TCAGGTAGTGGTTGTCGGGCAGCAGCACGGGGCCGTCGCCGATGGGGGTGTTCTGCTGGTAGTGGTCGGC
GAGCTGCACGCTGCCGTCCTCGATGTTGTGGCGGATCTTGAAGTTCACCTTGATGCCGTTCTTCTGCTTG
TCGGCCATGATATAGACGTTGTGGCTGTTGTAGTTGTACTCCAGCTTGTGCCCCAGGATGTTGCCGTCCT
CCTTGAAGTCGATGCCCTTCAGCTCGATGCGGTTCACCAGGGTGTCGCCCTCGAACTTCACCTCGGCGCG
GGTCTTGTAGTTGCCGTCGTCCTTGAAGAAGATGGTGCGCTCCTGGACGTAGCCTTCGGGCATGGCGGAC
TTGAAGAAGTCGTGCTGCTTCATGTGGTCGGGGTAGCGGCTGAAGCACTGCACGCCGTAGGTCAGGGTGG
TCACGAGGGTGGGCCAGGGCACGGGCAGCTTGCCGGTGGTGCAGATGAACTTCAGGGTCAGCTTGCCGTA
GGTGGCATCGCCCTCGCCCTCGCCGGACACGCTGAACTTGTGGCCGTTTACGTCGCCGTCCAGCTCGACC
AGGATGGGCACCACCCCGGTGAACAGCTCCTCGCCCTTGCTCACCATGGTGGCGGCGAA
